>Addgene plasmid #130525 | pTK_BsmBI_LacZ_Citrine_Nanotag_45 | depositor full sequence | sequence record 249902 | pTK_BsmBI_LacZ_Citrine_Nanotag_45 sequence 4944 bps
AATAAAATATCTTTATTTTCATTACATCTGTGTGTTGGTTTTTTGTGTGAATCGATAGTACTAACATACG
CTCTCCATCAAAACAAAACGAAACAAAACAAACTAGCAAAATAGGCTGTCCCCAGTGCAAGTGCAGGTGC
CAGAACATTTCTCTATCGATAGGTACCGAGCTCGAGTTGCCAGGGAGACGGGCGCCGCTACAGGGCGCGT
CCCATTCGCCATTCAGGCTGCGCAACTGTTGGGAAGGGCGATCGGTGCGGGCCTCTTCGCTATTACGCCA
GCTGGCGAAAGGGGGATGTGCTGCAAGGCGATTAAGTTGGGTAACGCCAGGGTTTTCCCAGTCACGACGT
TGTAAAACGACGGCCAGTGAGCGCGCGTAATACGACTCACTATAGGGCGAATTGGGTACCGGGCCCCCCC
TCGAGGTCCTCCAGCTTTTGTTCCCTTTAGTGAGGGTTAATTGCGCGCTTGGCGTAATCATGGTCATAGC
TGTTTCCTGTGTGAAATTGTTATCCGCTCACAATTCCACACAACATACGAGCCGGAAGCATAAAGTGTAA
AGCCTGGGGTGCCTAATGAGTGAGCTAACTCACATTAATTGCGTTGCGCTCACTGCCCGCTTTCCACCGG
TCGTCTCCTGTTGGCTAGCCCGGGCTCGAGATCTGCGATCTAAGTAAGCTTGCTGCTTCATCCCCGTGGC
CCGTTGCTCGCGTTTGCTGGCGGTGTCCCCGGAAGAAATATATTTGCATGTCTTTAGTTCTATGATGACA
CAAACCCCGCCCAGCGTCTTGTCATTGGCGAATTCGAACACGCAGATGCAGTCGGGGCGGCGCGGTCCCA
GGTCCACTTCGCATATTAAGGTGACGCGTGTGGCCTCGAACACCGAGCGACCCTGCAGCGACCCGCTTAA
CAGCGTCAACAGCGTGCCGCAGATCCCAAGCTTGCGGCCGCTTAAGCTGCAGAAGTTGGTCGTGAGGCAC
TGGGCAGGTAAGTATCAAGGTTACAAGACAGGTTTAAGGAGACCAATAGAAACTGGGCTTGTCGAGACAG
AGAAGACTCTTGCGTTTCTGATAGGCACCTATTGGTCTTACTGACATCCACTTTGCCTTTCTCTCCACAG
GTGTCCACTCCCAGGTTCAATACAGCTCTTAAGCGGCCGCAAGCTAGCTTGCCGCCACCATGGTGAGCAA
GGGCGAGGAGCTGTTCACCGGGGTGGTGCCCATCCTGGTCGAGCTGGACGGCGACGTAAACGGCCACAAG
TTCAGCGTGTCCGGCGAGGGCGAGGGCGATGCCACCTACGGCAAGCTGACCCTGAAGTTCATCTGCACCA
CCGGCAAGCTGCCCGTGCCCTGGCCCACCCTCGTGACCACCTTCGGCTACGGCCTGATGTGCTTCGCCCG
CTACCCCGACCACATGAAGCAGCACGACTTCTTCAAGTCCGCCATGCCCGAAGGCTACGTCCAGGAGCGC
ACCATCTTCTTCAAGGACGACGGCAACTACAAGACCCGCGCCGAGGTGAAGTTCGAGGGCGACACCCTGG
TGAACCGCATCGAGCTGAAGGGCATCGACTTCAAGGAGGACGGCAACATCCTGGGGCACAAGCTGGAGTA
CAACTACAACAGCCACAACGTCTATATCATGGCCGACAAGCAGAAGAACGGCATCAAGGTGAACTTCAAG
ATCCGCCACAACATCGAGGACGGCAGCGTGCAGCTCGCCGACCACTACCAGCAGAACACCCCCATCGGCG
ACGGCCCCGTGCTGCTGCCCGACAACCACTACCTGAGCTACCAGTCCGCCCTGAGCAAAGACCCCAACGA
GAAGCGCGATCACATGGTCCTGCTGGAGTTCGTGACCGCCGCCGGGATCACTCTCGGCATGGACGAGCTG
TACAAGTGAGCCTCTAGACTCCCTCAGCGGCGCGCCTGGTGTTCCTCGAGATCGGAGTCCTAAATCGACT
GCCTTAGCGGTAGGACAGTAGATCAGTCAGCGACGTGACGAACCCTCGCAGGATCAAGATCTCACGTGTC
TAGAGTCGGGGCGGCCGGCCGCTTCGAGCAGACATGATAAGATACATTGATGAGTTTGGACAAACCACAA
CTAGAATGCAGTGAAAAAAATGCTTTATTTGTGAAATTTGTGATGCTATTGCTTTATTTGTAACCATTAT
AAGCTGCAATAAACAAGTTAACAACAACAATTGCATTCATTTTATGTTTCAGGTTCAGGGGGAGGTGTGG
GAGGTTTTTTAAAGCAAGTAAAACCTCTACAAATGTGGTAAAATCGATAAGGATCCGTCGACCGATGCCC
TTGAGAGCCTTCAACCCAGTCAGCTCCTTCCGGTGGGCGCGGGGCATGACTATCGTCGCCGCACTTATGA
CTGTCTTCTTTATCATGCAACTCGTAGGACAGGTGCCGGCAGCGCTCTTCCGCTTCCTCGCTCACTGACT
CGCTGCGCTCGGTCGTTCGGCTGCGGCGAGCGGTATCAGCTCACTCAAAGGCGGTAATACGGTTATCCAC
AGAATCAGGGGATAACGCAGGAAAGAACATGTGAGCAAAAGGCCAGCAAAAGGCCAGGAACCGTAAAAAG
GCCGCGTTGCTGGCGTTTTTCCATAGGCTCCGCCCCCCTGACGAGCATCACAAAAATCGACGCTCAAGTC
AGAGGTGGCGAAACCCGACAGGACTATAAAGATACCAGGCGTTTCCCCCTGGAAGCTCCCTCGTGCGCTC
TCCTGTTCCGACCCTGCCGCTTACCGGATACCTGTCCGCCTTTCTCCCTTCGGGAAGCGTGGCGCTTTCT
CAATGCTCACGCTGTAGGTATCTCAGTTCGGTGTAGGTCGTTCGCTCCAAGCTGGGCTGTGTGCACGAAC
CCCCCGTTCAGCCCGACCGCTGCGCCTTATCCGGTAACTATCGTCTTGAGTCCAACCCGGTAAGACACGA
CTTATCGCCACTGGCAGCAGCCACTGGTAACAGGATTAGCAGAGCGAGGTATGTAGGCGGTGCTACAGAG
TTCTTGAAGTGGTGGCCTAACTACGGCTACACTAGAAGGACAGTATTTGGTATCTGCGCTCTGCTGAAGC
CAGTTACCTTCGGAAAAAGAGTTGGTAGCTCTTGATCCGGCAAACAAACCACCGCTGGTAGCGGTGGTTT
TTTTGTTTGCAAGCAGCAGATTACGCGCAGAAAAAAAGGATCTCAAGAAGATCCTTTGATCTTTTCTACG
GGGTCTGACGCTCAGTGGAACGAAAACTCACGTTAAGGGATTTTGGTCATGAGATTATCAAAAAGGATCT
TCACCTAGATCCTTTTAAATTAAAAATGAAGTTTTAAATCAATCTAAAGTATATATGAGTAAACTTGGTC
TGACAGTTACCAATGCTTAATCAGTGAGGCACCTATCTCAGCGATCTGTCTATTTCGTTCATCCATAGTT
GCCTGACTCCCCGTCGTGTAGATAACTACGATACGGGAGGGCTTACCATCTGGCCCCAGTGCTGCAATGA
TACCGCGAGACCCACGCTCACCGGCTCCAGATTTATCAGCAATAAACCAGCCAGCCGGAAGGGCCGAGCG
CAGAAGTGGTCCTGCAACTTTATCCGCCTCCATCCAGTCTATTAATTGTTGCCGGGAAGCTAGAGTAAGT
AGTTCGCCAGTTAATAGTTTGCGCAACGTTGTTGCCATTGCTACAGGCATCGTGGTGTCACGCTCGTCGT
TTGGTATGGCTTCATTCAGCTCCGGTTCCCAACGATCAAGGCGAGTTACATGATCCCCCATGTTGTGCAA
AAAAGCGGTTAGCTCCTTCGGTCCTCCGATCGTTGTCAGAAGTAAGTTGGCCGCAGTGTTATCACTCATG
GTTATGGCAGCACTGCATAATTCTCTTACTGTCATGCCATCCGTAAGATGCTTTTCTGTGACTGGTGAGT
ACTCAACCAAGTCATTCTGAGAATAGTGTATGCGGCGACCGAGTTGCTCTTGCCCGGCGTCAATACGGGA
TAATACCGCGCCACATAGCAGAACTTTAAAAGTGCTCATCATTGGAAAACGTTCTTCGGGGCGAAAACTC
TCAAGGATCTTACCGCTGTTGAGATCCAGTTCGATGTAACCCACTCGTGCACCCAACTGATCTTCAGCAT
CTTTTACTTTCACCAGCGTTTCTGGGTGAGCAAAAACAGGAAGGCAAAATGCCGCAAAAAAGGGAATAAG
GGCGACACGGAAATGTTGAATACTCATACTCTTCCTTTTTCAATATTATTGAAGCATTTATCAGGGTTAT
TGTCTCATGAGCGGATACATATTTGAATGTATTTAGAAAAATAAACAAATAGGGGTTCCGCGCACATTTC
CCCGAAAAGTGCCACCTG
[124 nt withheld, positions 4359-4482]
C
[91 nt withheld, positions 4484-4574]
A
[49 nt withheld, positions 4576-4624]
CCTTTGACGTTGGAGTCCACGTTCTTT
[37 nt withheld, positions 4652-4688]
ACCCTATCTCGGTCTATTCTTTTGATTTATAAGGGATTTTGCCGATTTCGGCCTATTGGTTAAAAAATGA
GCTGATTTAACAAAAATTTAACGCGAATTTTAACAAAATATTAACGCTTACAATTTGCCATTCGCCATTC
AGGCTGCGCAACTGTTGGGAAGGGCGATCGGTGCGGGCCTCTTCGCTATTACGCCAGCCCAAGCTACCAT
GATAAGTAAGTAATATTAAGGTACGGGAGGTACTTGGAGCGGCCGC
Features (pLannotate 1.2.2; 21 found; start..end, strand, type, name):
      1..49      +  polyA_signal   poly(A) signal: synthetic polyadenylation signal
     63..154     +  misc_feature   pause site: RNA polymerase II transcriptional pause signal from the human α2 globin gene
    192..210     -  rep_origin     f1 ori (fragment): f1 bacteriophage origin of replication; arrow indicates direction of (+) strand synthesis
    215..370     -  CDS            lacZα (fragment): LacZα fragment of β-galactosidase; lacZ fragment
    378..396     +  promoter       T7 promoter: promoter for bacteriophage T7 RNA polymerase
    405..428     -  misc_feature   MCS (fragment): pBluescript multiple cloning site
    444..462     -  promoter       T3 promoter: promoter for bacteriophage T3 RNA polymerase
    507..523     -  protein_bind   lac operator: The lac repressor binds to the lac operator to inhibit transcription in E. coli. This inhibition can be relieved by adding lactose or isopropyl-β-D-thiogalactopyranoside (IPTG). lac repressor encoded by lacI
    531..561     -  promoter       lac promoter: promoter for the E. coli lac operon
    576..597     -  protein_bind   CAP binding site: CAP binding activates transcription in the presence of cAMP. E. coli catabolite activator protein
    765..910     +  promoter       HSV TK promoter: herpes simplex virus thymidine kinase promoter
    988..1120    +  intron         chimeric intron: chimera between introns from human β-globin and immunoglobulin heavy chain genes
   1180..1896    +  CDS            Citrine: Citrine is a basic (constitutively fluorescent) yellow fluorescent protein published in 2001, derived from Aequorea victoria. It has moderate acid sensitivity.
   2068..2189    -  polyA_signal   SV40 poly(A) signal: SV40 polyadenylation signal
   2212..2280    -  CDS            large T antigen (fragment): large T antigen from SV40 (simian virus 40)
   2296..2428    +  CDS            TcR (fragment): tetracycline efflux protein; tet; confers resistance to tetracycline
   2608..3196    -  rep_origin     ori: high-copy-number ColE1/pMB1/pBR322/pUC origin of replication
   3367..4227    -  CDS            AmpR: β-lactamase; bla; confers resistance to ampicillin, carbenicillin, and related antibiotics
   4228..4332    -  promoter       AmpR promoter: bla
   4359..4787    +  rep_origin     f1 ori (sequence partly withheld): f1 bacteriophage origin of replication; arrow indicates direction of (+) strand synthesis
   4819..4886    -  CDS            lacZα (fragment): LacZα fragment of β-galactosidase; lacZ fragment
