>Addgene plasmid #130525 | pTK_BsmBI_LacZ_Citrine_Nanotag_45 | addgene full sequence | sequence record 258988 | Addgene NGS Result
TTGTAAAACGACGGCCAGTGAGCGCGCGTAATACGACTCACTATAGGGCGAATTGGGTACCGGGCCCCCC
CTCGAGGTCCTCCAGCTTTTGTTCCCTTTAGTGAGGGTTAATTGCGCGCTTGGCGTAATCATGGTCATAG
CTGTTTCCTGTGTGAAATTGTTATCCGCTCACAATTCCACACAACATACGAGCCGGAAGCATAAAGTGTA
AAGCCTGGGGTGCCTAATGAGTGAGCTAACTCACATTAATTGCGTTGCGCTCACTGCCCGCTTTCCACCG
GTCGTCTCCTGTTGGCTAGCCCGGGCTCGAGATCTGCGATCTAAGTAAGCTTGCTGCTTCATCCCCGTGG
CCCGTTGCTCGCGTTTGCTGGCGGTGTCCCCGGAAGAAATATATTTGCATGTCTTTAGTTCTATGATGAC
ACAAACCCCGCCCAGCGTCTTGTCATTGGCGAATTCGAACACGCAGATGCAGTCGGGGCGGCGCGGTCCC
AGGTCCACTTCGCATATTAAGGTGACGCGTGTGGCCTCGAACACCGAGCGACCCTGCAGCGACCCGCTTA
ACAGCGTCAACAGCGTGCCGCAGATCCCAAGCTTGCGGCCGCTTAAGCTGCAGAAGTTGGTCGTGAGGCA
CTGGGCAGGTAAGTATCAAGGTTACAAGACAGGTTTAAGGAGACCAATAGAAACTGGGCTTGTCGAGACA
GAGAAGACTCTTGCGTTTCTGATAGGCACCTATTGGTCTTACTGACATCCACTTTGCCTTTCTCTCCACA
GGTGTCCACTCCCAGGTTCAATACAGCTCTTAAGCGGCCGCAAGCTAGCTTGCCGCCACCATGGTGAGCA
AGGGCGAGGAGCTGTTCACCGGGGTGGTGCCCATCCTGGTCGAGCTGGACGGCGACGTAAACGGCCACAA
GTTCAGCGTGTCCGGCGAGGGCGAGGGCGATGCCACCTACGGCAAGCTGACCCTGAAGTTCATCTGCACC
ACCGGCAAGCTGCCCGTGCCCTGGCCCACCCTCGTGACCACCTTCGGCTACGGCCTGATGTGCTTCGCCC
GCTACCCCGACCACATGAAGCAGCACGACTTCTTCAAGTCCGCCATGCCCGAAGGCTACGTCCAGGAGCG
CACCATCTTCTTCAAGGACGACGGCAACTACAAGACCCGCGCCGAGGTGAAGTTCGAGGGCGACACCCTG
GTGAACCGCATCGAGCTGAAGGGCATCGACTTCAAGGAGGACGGCAACATCCTGGGGCACAAGCTGGAGT
ACAACTACAACAGCCACAACGTCTATATCATGGCCGACAAGCAGAAGAACGGCATCAAGGTGAACTTCAA
GATCCGCCACAACATCGAGGACGGCAGCGTGCAGCTCGCCGACCACTACCAGCAGAACACCCCCATCGGC
GACGGCCCCGTGCTGCTGCCCGACAACCACTACCTGAGCTACCAGTCCGCCCTGAGCAAAGACCCCAACG
AGAAGCGCGATCACATGGTCCTGCTGGAGTTCGTGACCGCCGCCGGGATCACTCTCGGCATGGACGAGCT
GTACAAGTGAGCCTCTAGACTCCCTCAGCGGCGCGCCTGGTGTTCCTCGAGATCGGAGTCCTAAATCGAC
TGCCTTAGCGGTAGGACAGTAGATCAGTCAGCGACGTGACGAACCCTCGCAGGATCAAGATCCCACGTGT
CTAGAGTCGGGGCGGCCGGCCGCTTCGAGCAGACATGATAAGATACATTGATGAGTTTGGACAAACCACA
ACTAGAATGCAGTGAAAAAAATGCTTTATTTGTGAAATTTGTGATGCTATTGCTTTATTTGTAACCATTA
TAAGCTGCAATAAACAAGTTAACAACAACAATTGCATTCATTTTATGTTTCAGGTTCAGGGGGAGGTGTG
GGAGGTTTTTTAAAGCAAGTAAAACCTCTACAAATGTGGTAAAATCGATAAGGATCCGTCGACCGATGCC
CTTGAGAGCCTTCAACCCAGTCAGCTCCTTCCGGTGGGCGCGGGGCATGACTATCGTCGCCGCACTTATG
ACTGTCTTCTTTATCATGCAACTCGTAGGACAGGTGCCGGCAGCGCTCTTCCGCTTCCTCGCTCACTGAC
TCGCTGCGCTCGGTCGTTCGGCTGCGGCGAGCGGTATCAGCTCACTCAAAGGCGGTAATACGGTTATCCA
CAGAATCAGGGGATAACGCAGGAAAGAACATGTGAGCAAAAGGCCAGCAAAAGGCCAGGAACCGTAAAAA
GGCCGCGTTGCTGGCGTTTTTCCATAGGCTCCGCCCCCCTGACGAGCATCACAAAAATCGACGCTCAAGT
CAGAGGTGGCGAAACCCGACAGGACTATAAAGATACCAGGCGTTTCCCCCTGGAAGCTCCCTCGTGCGCT
CTCCTGTTCCGACCCTGCCGCTTACCGGATACCTGTCCGCCTTTCTCCCTTCGGGAAGCGTGGCGCTTTC
TCATAGCTCACGCTGTAGGTATCTCAGTTCGGTGTAGGTCGTTCGCTCCAAGCTGGGCTGTGTGCACGAA
CCCCCCGTTCAGCCCGACCGCTGCGCCTTATCCGGTAACTATCGTCTTGAGTCCAACCCGGTAAGACACG
ACTTATCGCCACTGGCAGCAGCCACTGGTAACAGGATTAGCAGAGCGAGGTATGTAGGCGGTGCTACAGA
GTTCTTGAAGTGGTGGCCTAACTACGGCTACACTAGAAGAACAGTATTTGGTATCTGCGCTCTGCTGAAG
CCAGTTACCTTCGGAAAAAGAGTTGGTAGCTCTTGATCCGGCAAACAAACCACCGCTGGTAGCGGTGGTT
TTTTTGTTTGCAAGCAGCAGATTACGCGCAGAAAAAAAGGATCTCAAGAAGATCCTTTGATCTTTTCTAC
GGGGTCTGACGCTCAGTGGAACGAAAACTCACGTTAAGGGATTTTGGTCATGAGATTATCAAAAAGGATC
TTCACCTAGATCCTTTTAAATTAAAAATGAAGTTTTAAATCAATCTAAAGTATATATGAGTAAACTTGGT
CTGACAGTTACCAATGCTTAATCAGTGAGGCACCTATCTCAGCGATCTGTCTATTTCGTTCATCCATAGT
TGCCTGACTCCCCGTCGTGTAGATAACTACGATACGGGAGGGCTTACCATCTGGCCCCAGTGCTGCAATG
ATACCGCGAGACCCACGCTCACCGGCTCCAGATTTATCAGCAATAAACCAGCCAGCCGGAAGGGCCGAGC
GCAGAAGTGGTCCTGCAACTTTATCCGCCTCCATCCAGTCTATTAATTGTTGCCGGGAAGCTAGAGTAAG
TAGTTCGCCAGTTAATAGTTTGCGCAACGTTGTTGCCATTGCTACAGGCATCGTGGTGTCACGCTCGTCG
TTTGGTATGGCTTCATTCAGCTCCGGTTCCCAACGATCAAGGCGAGTTACATGATCCCCCATGTTGTGCA
AAAAAGCGGTTAGCTCCTTCGGTCCTCCGATCGTTGTCAGAAGTAAGTTGGCCGCAGTGTTATCACTCAT
GGTTATGGCAGCACTGCATAATTCTCTTACTGTCATGCCATCCGTAAGATGCTTTTCTGTGACTGGTGAG
TACTCAACCAAGTCATTCTGAGAATAGTGTATGCGGCGACCGAGTTGCTCTTGCCCGGCGTCAATACGGG
ATAATACCGCGCCACATAGCAGAACTTTAAAAGTGCTCATCATTGGAAAACGTTCTTCGGGGCGAAAACT
CTCAAGGATCTTACCGCTGTTGAGATCCAGTTCGATGTAACCCACTCGTGCACCCAACTGATCTTCAGCA
TCTTTTACTTTCACCAGCGTTTCTGGGTGAGCAAAAACAGGAAGGCAAAATGCCGCAAAAAAGGGAATAA
GGGCGACACGGAAATGTTGAATACTCATACTCTTCCTTTTTCAATATTATTGAAGCATTTATCAGGGTTA
TTGTCTCATGAGCGGATACATATTTGAATGTATTTAGAAAAATAAACAAATAGGGGTTCCGCGCACATTT
CCCCGAAAAGTGCCACCTG
[124 nt withheld, positions 4010-4133]
C
[91 nt withheld, positions 4135-4225]
A
[49 nt withheld, positions 4227-4275]
CCTTTGACGTTGGAGTCCACGTTCTTT
[37 nt withheld, positions 4303-4339]
ACCCTATCTCGGTCTATTCTTTTGATTTATAAGGGATTTTGCCGATTTCGGCCTATTGGTTAAAAAATGA
GCTGATTTAACAAAAATTTAACGCGAATTTTAACAAAATATTAACGCTTACAATTTGCCATTCGCCATTC
AGGCTGCGCAACTGTTGGGAAGGGCGATCGGTGCGGGCCTCTTCGCTATTACGCCAGCCCAAGCTACCAT
GATAAGTAAGTAATATTAAGGTACGGGAGGTACTTGGAGCGGCCGCAATAAAATATCTTTATTTTCATTA
CATCTGTGTGTTGGTTTTTTGTGTGAATCGATAGTACTAACATACGCTCTCCATCAAAACAAAACGAAAC
AAAACAAACTAGCAAAATAGGCTGTCCCCAGTGCAAGTGCAGGTGCCAGAACATTTCTCTATCGATAGGT
ACCGAGCTCGAGTTGCCAGGGAGACGGGCGCCGCTACAGGGCGCGTCCCATTCGCCATTCAGGCTGCGCA
ACTGTTGGGAAGGGCGATCGGTGCGGGCCTCTTCGCTATTACGCCAGCTGGCGAAAGGGGGATGTGCTGC
AAGGCGATTAAGTTGGGTAACGCCAGGGTTTTCCCAGTCACGACG
Features (pLannotate 1.2.2; 21 found; start..end, strand, type, name):
     29..47      +  promoter       T7 promoter: promoter for bacteriophage T7 RNA polymerase
     56..79      -  misc_feature   MCS (fragment): pBluescript multiple cloning site
     95..113     -  promoter       T3 promoter: promoter for bacteriophage T3 RNA polymerase
    158..174     -  protein_bind   lac operator: The lac repressor binds to the lac operator to inhibit transcription in E. coli. This inhibition can be relieved by adding lactose or isopropyl-β-D-thiogalactopyranoside (IPTG). lac repressor encoded by lacI
    182..212     -  promoter       lac promoter: promoter for the E. coli lac operon
    227..248     -  protein_bind   CAP binding site: CAP binding activates transcription in the presence of cAMP. E. coli catabolite activator protein
    416..561     +  promoter       HSV TK promoter: herpes simplex virus thymidine kinase promoter
    639..771     +  intron         chimeric intron: chimera between introns from human β-globin and immunoglobulin heavy chain genes
    831..1547    +  CDS            Citrine: Citrine is a basic (constitutively fluorescent) yellow fluorescent protein published in 2001, derived from Aequorea victoria. It has moderate acid sensitivity.
   1719..1840    -  polyA_signal   SV40 poly(A) signal: SV40 polyadenylation signal
   1863..1931    -  CDS            large T antigen (fragment): large T antigen from SV40 (simian virus 40)
   1947..2079    +  CDS            TcR (fragment): tetracycline efflux protein; tet; confers resistance to tetracycline
   2259..2847    -  rep_origin     ori: high-copy-number ColE1/pMB1/pBR322/pUC origin of replication
   3018..3878    -  CDS            AmpR: β-lactamase; bla; confers resistance to ampicillin, carbenicillin, and related antibiotics
   3879..3983    -  promoter       AmpR promoter: bla
   4010..4438    +  rep_origin     f1 ori (sequence partly withheld): f1 bacteriophage origin of replication; arrow indicates direction of (+) strand synthesis
   4470..4537    -  CDS            lacZα (fragment): LacZα fragment of β-galactosidase; lacZ fragment
   4596..4644    +  polyA_signal   poly(A) signal: synthetic polyadenylation signal
   4658..4749    +  misc_feature   pause site: RNA polymerase II transcriptional pause signal from the human α2 globin gene
   4787..4805    -  rep_origin     f1 ori (fragment): f1 bacteriophage origin of replication; arrow indicates direction of (+) strand synthesis
   4810..21      -  CDS            lacZα (fragment) (across the origin): LacZα fragment of β-galactosidase; lacZ fragment
