[The description below was written by a language model from this plasmid's Addgene catalogue record and pLannotate feature annotations shown in this document.]
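Description:
pTK_BsmBI_LacZ_Citrine_Nanotag_45 is a 4,944 bp enhancer-testing reporter plasmid built on the pTK_BsmBI backbone. It is propagated in E. coli under ampicillin selection (AmpR with its bla promoter). Replication relies on a ColE1/pUC-type origin, which the annotation labels high-copy although the catalogue entry lists the plasmid as low copy. An f1 origin is also present, along with short leftover fragments of a tetracycline resistance gene and SV40 large T antigen that are not expected to be functional. The two sequence records, depositor-supplied and repository-sequenced, are the same length and carry identical features, differing only in the numbering start point.

The reporter unit consists of the herpes simplex virus thymidine kinase minimal promoter, a chimeric β-globin/immunoglobulin intron, the yellow fluorescent protein Citrine and an SV40 polyadenylation signal. Immediately upstream of the TK promoter sits a small lacZα cassette (the 276 bp "LacZ" insert) with its lac promoter, operator and CAP site, flanked by T7 and T3 promoters. The name suggests that this cassette is a stuffer released by BsmBI digestion, so that candidate enhancers replace it and recombinants can be found by blue/white screening, though the record lists the cloning sites as unknown. A synthetic poly(A) signal and the α2-globin RNA polymerase II pause site lie upstream of the cloning region, which should shield the reporter from read-through transcription originating in the backbone.

Because the minimal promoter is weak on its own, Citrine expression reports the activity of the inserted enhancer. "Nanotag_45" implies a unique sequence tag distinguishing this vector within a numbered series, but the tag is not annotated in either feature table. The associated publication concerns the neural crest gene regulatory network in vivo.
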