Addgene plasmid #130525: pTK_BsmBI_LacZ_Citrine_Nanotag_45
Purpose: Enhancer cloning nanotag reporter vector
Depositing lab: Tatjana Sauka-Spengler. Publication: Reconstruction of the Global Neural Crest Gene Regulatory Network In Vivo. Williams RM, Candido-Ferreira I, Repapi E, Gavriouchkina D, Senanayake U, Ling ITC, Telenius J, Taylor S, Hughes J, Sauka-Spengler T. Dev Cell. 2019 Oct 21;51(2):255-276.e7. doi: 10.1016/j.devcel.2019.10.003. PubMed 31639368.
Backbone
  Vector backbone: pTK_BsmBI
  Backbone size w/o insert (bp): 4670
  Vector type: Enhancer cloning nanotag reporter vector
Growth in bacteria
  Bacterial resistance: Ampicillin, 100 μg/mL
  Growth temperature: 37°C
  Growth strain: DH5alpha
  Copy number: Low Copy
Gene/Insert
  Gene/Insert name: LacZ
  Insert size (bp): 276
  Promoter: thymidine kinase minimal promoter
  Cloning method: Restriction Enzyme; 5′ cloning site Unknown (unknown if destroyed)
  Sequencing primers: 5′ pTK forward CTAGCAAAATAGGCTGTCCC; 3′ pTK reverse ATATTTCTTCCGGGGACACC
Terms and licenses: Academic/Nonprofit Terms; Industry Terms: Not Available to Industry
How to cite: pTK_BsmBI_LacZ_Citrine_Nanotag_45 was a gift from Tatjana Sauka-Spengler (Addgene plasmid # 130525 ; http://n2t.net/addgene:130525 ; RRID:Addgene_130525)
